Addgene plasmid #193686: pLX317 TEAD2
Purpose: Constitutive lentiviral expression of TEAD2
Depositing lab: William Hahn. Depositing organization: Dana-Farber Cancer Institute. Publication: YAP1 and PRDM14 converge to promote cell survival and tumorigenesis. Kim M, Ly SH, Xie Y, Duronio GN, Ford-Roshon D, Hwang JH, Sulahian R, Rennhack JP, So J, Gjoerup O, Talamas JA, Grandclaudon M, Long HW, Doench JG, Sethi NS, Giannakis M, Hahn WC. Dev Cell. 2022 Jan 24;57(2):212-227.e8. doi: 10.1016/j.devcel.2021.12.006. Epub 2022 Jan 5. PubMed 34990589.
Backbone
  Vector backbone: pLX317
  Vector type: Lentiviral
Growth in bacteria
  Bacterial resistance: Ampicillin, 100 μg/mL
  Growth temperature: 37°C
  Growth strain: NEB Stable
  Copy number: High Copy
Gene/Insert
  Gene/Insert name: TEAD2
  Species: H. sapiens (human)
  Entrez Gene: TEAD2 (a.k.a. ETF, TEAD-2, TEF-4, TEF4)
  Cloning method: Gateway Cloning
  Sequencing primers: 5′ EF1a-F; 3′ WPRE-R
Resource information
  A portion of this plasmid was derived from a plasmid made by: Broad Institute (GPP)
Terms and licenses: Academic/Nonprofit Terms; Industry Terms: Not Available to Industry
Depositor comments: Clone ID: TRCN0000478936
How to cite: pLX317 TEAD2 was a gift from William Hahn (Addgene plasmid # 193686 ; http://n2t.net/addgene:193686 ; RRID:Addgene_193686)
