[The description below was written by a language model from this plasmid's Addgene catalogue record and pLannotate feature annotations shown in this document.]
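Description:
pLX317 TEAD2 is a third-generation-style, self-inactivating HIV-1 lentiviral expression plasmid carrying the human TEAD2 open reading frame, built on the pLX317 backbone from an ORF expression vector series. It is propagated in E. coli as a high-copy plasmid through a ColE1/pUC-type origin with ampicillin selection (AmpR/β-lactamase). An f1 origin and remnants of a lac/lacZα cloning region with T3 and T7 promoters are also present in the bacterial portion. The viral genome is transcribed in packaging cells from an RSV promoter fused to a truncated 5' LTR. It contains the Ψ packaging signal with a partial gag sequence, the Rev response element for Rev-dependent nuclear export, a cPPT/CTS element, and a ΔU3 3' LTR that inactivates LTR promoter activity after integration. An SV40 polyadenylation signal lies downstream.

Inside the provirus there are two expression units. An SV40 early promoter/origin region drives a puromycin N-acetyltransferase gene, allowing selection of transduced mammalian cells. After the cPPT, the strong constitutive EF-1α promoter drives TEAD2, which was inserted by Gateway recombination and is therefore flanked by attB1 and attB2 sites. A V5 epitope tag lies just beyond attB2, positioned to tag the C terminus, although the record does not confirm that the ORF reads through into it. A WPRE follows to enhance transcript stability and expression. Small annotated fragments, such as U6 promoter and small t antigen pieces, appear to be backbone remnants.

TEAD2 (TEF-4) is a transcription factor acting downstream of Hippo signalling as a partner of YAP1 and TAZ. The construct is intended for stable, constitutive TEAD2 overexpression in mammalian cells.
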