Features (pLannotate 1.2.2; 34 found; start..end, strand, type, name):
     56..122     +  CDS            small t antigen (fragment): SV40 (simian virus 40) small t antigen
    129..1307    +  promoter       EF-1α promoter: strong constitutive promoter for human elongation factor EF-1α
   1328..1345    +  protein_bind   attB1 (fragment): mutant version of attB; core recombination site for the Gateway® BP reaction BP Clonase™
   1351..2691    +  CDS            TEAD2: TEAD2_HUMAN - Also known as TEF4. Experimental evidence at protein level: Swiss-Prot protein existence level 1. Transcription factor which plays a key role in the Hippo signaling pathway, a pathway involved in organ size control and tumor suppression by restricting proliferation and promoting apoptosis. The core of this pathway is composed of a kinase cascade wherein MST1/MST2, in complex with its regulatory protein SAV1, phosphorylates and activates LATS1/2 in complex with its regulatory protein MOB1, which in turn phosphorylates and inactivates YAP1 oncoprotein and WWTR1/TAZ. Acts by mediati
   2694..2717    -  protein_bind   attB2: mutant version of attB; recombination site for the Gateway® BP reaction BP Clonase™
   2725..2766    +  CDS            V5 tag: epitope tag from simian virus 5
   2782..2835    +  promoter       U6 promoter (fragment): RNA polymerase III promoter for human U6 snRNA
   2877..3465    +  misc_feature   WPRE: woodchuck hepatitis virus posttranscriptional regulatory element
   3516..3535    +  misc_feature   cPPT/CTS (fragment): central polypurine tract and central termination sequence of HIV-1
   3537..3770    +  LTR            3' LTR (ΔU3): self-inactivating 3' long terminal repeat (LTR) from HIV-1
   3848..3969    +  polyA_signal   SV40 poly(A) signal: SV40 polyadenylation signal
   4009..4144    +  rep_origin     SV40 ori: SV40 origin of replication
   4165..4183    -  promoter       T7 promoter: promoter for bacteriophage T7 RNA polymerase
   4191..4346    +  CDS            lacZα (fragment): LacZα fragment of β-galactosidase; lacZ fragment
   4351..4779    +  rep_origin     f1 ori (sequence partly withheld): f1 bacteriophage origin of replication; arrow indicates direction of (+) strand synthesis
   4832..4936    +  promoter       AmpR promoter: bla
   4937..5797    +  CDS            AmpR: β-lactamase; bla; confers resistance to ampicillin, carbenicillin, and related antibiotics
   5968..6556    +  rep_origin     ori: high-copy-number ColE1/pMB1/pBR322/pUC origin of replication
   6739..6831    +  CDS            lacI (fragment): lac repressor; lacI; The lac repressor binds to the lac operator to inhibit transcription in E. coli. This inhibition can be relieved by adding lactose or isopropyl-β-D-thiogalactopyranoside (IPTG).
   6844..6865    +  protein_bind   CAP binding site: CAP binding activates transcription in the presence of cAMP. E. coli catabolite activator protein
   6880..6910    +  promoter       lac promoter: promoter for the E. coli lac operon
   6918..6934    +  protein_bind   lac operator: The lac repressor binds to the lac operator to inhibit transcription in E. coli. This inhibition can be relieved by adding lactose or isopropyl-β-D-thiogalactopyranoside (IPTG). lac repressor encoded by lacI
   6979..6997    +  promoter       T3 promoter: promoter for bacteriophage T3 RNA polymerase
   7025..7251    +  promoter       RSV promoter: Rous sarcoma virus enhancer/promoter
   7252..7432    +  LTR            5' LTR (truncated): truncated 5' long terminal repeat (LTR) from HIV-1
   7479..7604    +  misc_feature   HIV-1 Ψ: packaging signal of human immunodeficiency virus type 1
   7588..7951    +  CDS            HIV-1 gag (fragment): gag protein from human immunodeficiency virus 1; gag
   8097..8330    +  misc_feature   RRE: The Rev response element (RRE) of HIV-1 allows for Rev-dependent mRNA export from the nucleus to the cytoplasm.
   8707..8733    +  CDS            Rev (fragment): human immunodeficiency virus 1 (HIV-1) Rev protein; rev; enhances nuclear export of unspliced and incompletely spliced viral mRNAs
   8740..8763    +  promoter       SV40 promoter (fragment): SV40 early promoter
   8764..8835    +  promoter       SV40 promoter (fragment): SV40 enhancer and early promoter
   8859..8994    +  rep_origin     SV40 ori: SV40 origin of replication
   9040..9636    +  CDS            PuroR (fragment): puromycin N-acetyltransferase; pac from Streptomyces; confers resistance to puromycin
   9685..9802    +  misc_feature   cPPT/CTS: central polypurine tract and central termination sequence of HIV-1
>Addgene plasmid #193686 | pLX317 TEAD2 | addgene full sequence | sequence record 380282 | Addgene NGS Result
TACAGGGACAGCAGAGATCCACTTTGGCGCCGGCTCGAGGCCTGCAGGTGCAAAGATGGATAAAGTTTTA
AACAGAGAGGAATCTTTGCAGCTAATGGACCTTCTAGGTCTTGAAAGGAGTGGGAATTGGCTCCGGTGCC
CGTCAGTGGGCAGAGCGCACATCGCCCACAGTCCCCGAGAAGTTGGGGGGAGGGGTCGGCAATTGAACCG
GTGCCTAGAGAAGGTGGCGCGGGGTAAACTGGGAAAGTGATGTCGTGTACTGGCTCCGCCTTTTTCCCGA
GGGTGGGGGAGAACCGTATATAAGTGCAGTAGTCGCCGTGAACGTTCTTTTTCGCAACGGGTTTGCCGCC
AGAACACAGGTAAGTGCCGTGTGTGGTTCCCGCGGGCCTGGCCTCTTTACGGGTTATGGCCCTTGCGTGC
CTTGAATTACTTCCACCTGGCTGCAGTACGTGATTCTTGATCCCGAGCTTCGGGTTGGAAGTGGGTGGGA
GAGTTCGAGGCCTTGCGCTTAAGGAGCCCCTTCGCCTCGTGCTTGAGTTGAGGCCTGGCCTGGGCGCTGG
GGCCGCCGCGTGCGAATCTGGTGGCACCTTCGCGCCTGTCTCGCTGCTTTCGATAAGTCTCTAGCCATTT
AAAATTTTTGATGACCTGCTGCGACGCTTTTTTTCTGGCAAGATAGTCTTGTAAATGCGGGCCAAGATCT
GCACACTGGTATTTCGGTTTTTGGGGCCGCGGGCGGCGACGGGGCCCGTGCGTCCCAGCGCACATGTTCG
GCGAGGCGGGGCCTGCGAGCGCGGCCACCGAGAATCGGACGGGGGTAGTCTCAAGCTGGCCGGCCTGCTC
TGGTGCCTGGCCTCGCGCCGCCGTGTATCGCCCCGCCCTGGGCGGCAAGGCTGGCCCGGTCGGCACCAGT
TGCGTGAGCGGAAAGATGGCCGCTTCCCGGCCCTGCTGCAGGGAGCTCAAAATGGAGGACGCGGCGCTCG
GGAGAGCGGGCGGGTGAGTCACCCACACAAAGGAAAAGGGCCTTTCCGTCCTCAGCCGTCGCTTCATGTG
ACTCCACGGAGTACCGGGCGCCGTCCAGGCACCTCGATTAGTTCTCGAGCTTTTGGAGTACGTCGTCTTT
AGGTTGGGGGGAGGGGTTTTATGCGATGGAGTTTCCCCACACTGAGTGGGTGGAGACTGAAGTTAGGCCA
GCTTGGCACTTGATGTAATTCTCCTTGGAATTTGCCCTTTTTGAGTTTGGATCTTGGTTCATTCTCAAGC
CTCAGACAGTGGTTCAAAGTTTTTTTCTTCCATTTCAGGTGTCGTGAGGCTAGCATCGATTGATCAACAA
GTTTGTACAAAAAAGTTGGCATGGGGGAACCCCGGGCTGGGGCCGCCCTGGACGATGGCAGCGGCTGGAC
GGGCAGTGAGGAAGGCAGTGAGGAGGGTACCGGCGGCAGTGAGGGGGCTGGGGGTGACGGGGGCCCGGAT
GCAGAGGGGGTGTGGAGCCCAGACATTGAGCAGAGCTTCCAGGAGGCCCTGGCCATCTATCCACCCTGCG
GCCGCCGGAAAATAATTTTGTCTGATGAAGGCAAGATGTATGGTCGGAATGAACTGATCGCCCGCTACAT
CAAGCTGAGAACGGGGAAGACCCGAACTCGAAAACAGGTTTCTAGTCACATCCAGGTTTTGGCCCGAAGG
AAATCAAGGGAAATCCAGTCCAAGTTGAAGGACCAGGTTTCCAAGGACAAGGCTTTCCAGACAATGGCAA
CCATGTCCTCTGCCCAGCTCATCTCCGCGCCTTCTCTGCAGGCCAAACTGGGTCCCACTGGTCCTCAGGC
CTCTGAGCTTTTCCAGTTTTGGTCTGGAGGATCTGGGCCCCCCTGGAATGTTCCAGATGTGAAGCCATTC
TCACAGACACCGTTCACCTTGTCACTGACTCCCCCATCTACTGACCTCCCAGGGTACGAGCCCCCCCAAG
CCCTCTCACCCCTGCCCCCACCTACCCCATCGCCCCCAGCCTGGCAGGCTCGGGGCCTGGGCACCGCCCG
GTTGCAGCTGGTAGAGTTCTCAGCCTTCGTGGAACCGCCAGATGCAGTTGATTCTTACCAGAGGCACCTG
TTCGTGCACATCAGCCAGCACTGCCCCAGCCCCGGAGCGCCGCCGCTCGAGAGTGTGGACGTCCGGCAGA
TCTACGACAAATTCCCTGAGAAAAAGGGTGGCCTCCGAGAGCTATATGATCGTGGCCCCCCCCATGCCTT
CTTCCTGGTCAAGTTCTGGGCGGACCTGAACTGGGGCCCAAGTGGTGAGGAGGCAGGGGCCGGTGGCAGC
ATCAGCAGTGGTGGCTTCTACGGAGTGAGCAGCCAGTATGAGAGCCTGGAACACATGACCCTCACCTGTT
CCTCCAAGGTCTGCTCTTTTGGCAAGCAGGTGGTGGAGAAGGTGGAGACGGAACGGGCCCAGCTGGAGGA
CGGCAGATTTGTGTACCGCCTGCTGCGCTCGCCCATGTGCGAGTACCTGGTGAATTTCTTGCACAAGTTG
CGGCAGCTGCCTGAGCGATACATGATGAACAGCGTCCTGGAAAACTTCACCATCCTCCAGGTGGTGACAA
ACAGAGACACCCAGGAACTGCTGCTCTGCACCGCCTATGTCTTCGAGGTCTCCACCAGCGAGCGTGGGGC
CCAGCATCACATTTACCGCCTGGTCAGGGACTGCCCAACTTTCTTGTACAAAGTGGTTGATATCGGTAAG
CCTATCCCTAACCCTCTCCTCGGTCTCGATTCTACGTAGTAATGAACTAGTCCGTAACTTGAAAGTATTT
CGATTTCTTGGCTTTATATATCTTGTGGAAAGGACGAGGACGTCCGAAGGAGACCATATTCACGCGTTAA
GTCGACAATCAACCTCTGGATTACAAAATTTGTGAAAGATTGACTGGTATTCTTAACTATGTTGCTCCTT
TTACGCTATGTGGATACGCTGCTTTAATGCCTTTGTATCATGCTATTGCTTCCCGTATGGCTTTCATTTT
CTCCTCCTTGTATAAATCCTGGTTGCTGTCTCTTTATGAGGAGTTGTGGCCCGTTGTCAGGCAACGTGGC
GTGGTGTGCACTGTGTTTGCTGACGCAACCCCCACTGGTTGGGGCATTGCCACCACCTGTCAGCTCCTTT
CCGGGACTTTCGCTTTCCCCCTCCCTATTGCCACGGCGGAACTCATCGCCGCCTGCCTTGCCCGCTGCTG
GACAGGGGCTCGGCTGTTGGGCACTGACAATTCCGTGGTGTTGTCGGGGAAATCATCGTCCTTTCCTTGG
CTGCTCGCCTGTGTTGCCACCTGGATTCTGCGCGGGACGTCCTTCTGCTACGTCCCTTCGGCCCTCAATC
CAGCGGACCTTCCTTCCCGCGGCCTGCTGCCGGCTCTGCGGCCTCTTCCGCGTCTTCGCCTTCGCCCTCA
GACGAGTCGGATCTCCCTTTGGGCCGCCTCCCCGCGTCGACTTTAAGACCAATGACTTACAAGGCAGCTG
TAGATCTTAGCCACTTTTTAAAAGAAAAGGGGGGACTGGAAGGGCTAATTCACTCCCAACGAAGACAAGA
TCTGCTTTTTGCTTGTACTGGGTCTCTCTGGTTAGACCAGATCTGAGCCTGGGAGCTCTCTGGCTAACTA
GGGAACCCACTGCTTAAGCCTCAATAAAGCTTGCCTTGAGTGCTTCAAGTAGTGTGTGCCCGTCTGTTGT
GTGACTCTGGTAACTAGAGATCCCTCAGACCCTTTTAGTCAGTGTGGAAAATCTCTAGCAGTACGTATAG
TAGTTCATGTCATCTTATTATTCAGTATTTATAACTTGCAAAGAAATGAATATCAGAGAGTGAGAGGAAC
TTGTTTATTGCAGCTTATAATGGTTACAAATAAAGCAATAGCATCACAAATTTCACAAATAAAGCATTTT
TTTCACTGCATTCTAGTTGTGGTTTGTCCAAACTCATCAATGTATCTTATCATGTCTGGCTCTAGCTATC
CCGCCCCTAACTCCGCCCATCCCGCCCCTAACTCCGCCCAGTTCCGCCCATTCTCCGCCCCATGGCTGAC
TAATTTTTTTTATTTATGCAGAGGCCGAGGCCGCCTCGGCCTCTGAGCTATTCCAGAAGTAGTGAGGAGG
CTTTTTTGGAGGCCTAGGGACGTACCCAATTCGCCCTATAGTGAGTCGTATTACGCGCGCTCACTGGCCG
TCGTTTTACAACGTCGTGACTGGGAAAACCCTGGCGTTACCCAACTTAATCGCCTTGCAGCACATCCCCC
TTTCGCCAGCTGGCGTAATAGCGAAGAGGCCCGCACCGATCGCCCTTCCCAACAGTTGCGCAGCCTGAAT
GGCGAATGGG
[124 nt withheld, positions 4351-4474]
C
[91 nt withheld, positions 4476-4566]
A
[49 nt withheld, positions 4568-4616]
CCTTTGACGTTGGAGTCCACGTTCTTT
[37 nt withheld, positions 4644-4680]
ACCCTATCTCGGTCTATTCTTTTGATTTATAAGGGATTTTGCCGATTTCGGCCTATTGGTTAAAAAATGA
GCTGATTTAACAAAAATTTAACGCGAATTTTAACAAAATATTAACGCTTACAATTTAGGTGGCACTTTTC
GGGGAAATGTGCGCGGAACCCCTATTTGTTTATTTTTCTAAATACATTCAAATATGTATCCGCTCATGAG
ACAATAACCCTGATAAATGCTTCAATAATATTGAAAAAGGAAGAGTATGAGTATTCAACATTTCCGTGTC
GCCCTTATTCCCTTTTTTGCGGCATTTTGCCTTCCTGTTTTTGCTCACCCAGAAACGCTGGTGAAAGTAA
AAGATGCTGAAGATCAGTTGGGTGCACGAGTGGGTTACATCGAACTGGATCTCAACAGCGGTAAGATCCT
TGAGAGTTTTCGCCCCGAAGAACGTTTTCCAATGATGAGCACTTTTAAAGTTCTGCTATGTGGCGCGGTA
TTATCCCGTATTGACGCCGGGCAAGAGCAACTCGGTCGCCGCATACACTATTCTCAGAATGACTTGGTTG
AGTACTCACCAGTCACAGAAAAGCATCTTACGGATGGCATGACAGTAAGAGAATTATGCAGTGCTGCCAT
AACCATGAGTGATAACACTGCGGCCAACTTACTTCTGACAACGATCGGAGGACCGAAGGAGCTAACCGCT
TTTTTGCACAACATGGGGGATCATGTAACTCGCCTTGATCGTTGGGAACCGGAGCTGAATGAAGCCATAC
CAAACGACGAGCGTGACACCACGATGCCTGTAGCAATGGCAACAACGTTGCGCAAACTATTAACTGGCGA
ACTACTTACTCTAGCTTCCCGGCAACAATTAATAGACTGGATGGAGGCGGATAAAGTTGCAGGACCACTT
CTGCGCTCGGCCCTTCCGGCTGGCTGGTTTATTGCTGATAAATCTGGAGCCGGTGAGCGTGGGTCTCGCG
GTATCATTGCAGCACTGGGGCCAGATGGTAAGCCCTCCCGTATCGTAGTTATCTACACGACGGGGAGTCA
GGCAACTATGGATGAACGAAATAGACAGATCGCTGAGATAGGTGCCTCACTGATTAAGCATTGGTAACTG
TCAGACCAAGTTTACTCATATATACTTTAGATTGATTTAAAACTTCATTTTTAATTTAAAAGGATCTAGG
TGAAGATCCTTTTTGATAATCTCATGACCAAAATCCCTTAACGTGAGTTTTCGTTCCACTGAGCGTCAGA
CCCCGTAGAAAAGATCAAAGGATCTTCTTGAGATCCTTTTTTTCTGCGCGTAATCTGCTGCTTGCAAACA
AAAAAACCACCGCTACCAGCGGTGGTTTGTTTGCCGGATCAAGAGCTACCAACTCTTTTTCCGAAGGTAA
CTGGCTTCAGCAGAGCGCAGATACCAAATACTGTTCTTCTAGTGTAGCCGTAGTTAGGCCACCACTTCAA
GAACTCTGTAGCACCGCCTACATACCTCGCTCTGCTAATCCTGTTACCAGTGGCTGCTGCCAGTGGCGAT
AAGTCGTGTCTTACCGGGTTGGACTCAAGACGATAGTTACCGGATAAGGCGCAGCGGTCGGGCTGAACGG
GGGGTTCGTGCACACAGCCCAGCTTGGAGCGAACGACCTACACCGAACTGAGATACCTACAGCGTGAGCT
ATGAGAAAGCGCCACGCTTCCCGAAGGGAGAAAGGCGGACAGGTATCCGGTAAGCGGCAGGGTCGGAACA
GGAGAGCGCACGAGGGAGCTTCCAGGGGGAAACGCCTGGTATCTTTATAGTCCTGTCGGGTTTCGCCACC
TCTGACTTGAGCGTCGATTTTTGTGATGCTCGTCAGGGGGGCGGAGCCTATGGAAAAACGCCAGCAACGC
GGCCTTTTTACGGTTCCTGGCCTTTTGCTGGCCTTTTGCTCACATGTTCTTTCCTGCGTTATCCCCTGAT
TCTGTGGATAACCGTATTACCGCCTTTGAGTGAGCTGATACCGCTCGCCGCAGCCGAACGACCGAGCGCA
GCGAGTCAGTGAGCGAGGAAGCGGAAGAGCGCCCAATACGCAAACCGCCTCTCCCCGCGCGTTGGCCGAT
TCATTAATGCAGCTGGCACGACAGGTTTCCCGACTGGAAAGCGGGCAGTGAGCGCAACGCAATTAATGTG
AGTTAGCTCACTCATTAGGCACCCCAGGCTTTACACTTTATGCTTCCGGCTCGTATGTTGTGTGGAATTG
TGAGCGGATAACAATTTCACACAGGAAACAGCTATGACCATGATTACGCCAAGCGCGCAATTAACCCTCA
CTAAAGGGAACAAAAGCTGGAGCTGCAAGCTTAATGTAGTCTTATGCAATACTCTTGTAGTCTTGCAACA
TGGTAACGATGAGTTAGCAACATGCCTTACAAGGAGAGAAAAAGCACCGTGCATGCCGATTGGTGGAAGT
AAGGTGGTACGATCGTGCCTTATTAGGAAGGCAACAGACGGGTCTGACATGGATTGGACGAACCACTGAA
TTGCCGCATTGCAGAGATATTGTATTTAAGTGCCTAGCTCGATACATAAACGGGTCTCTCTGGTTAGACC
AGATCTGAGCCTGGGAGCTCTCTGGCTAACTAGGGAACCCACTGCTTAAGCCTCAATAAAGCTTGCCTTG
AGTGCTTCAAGTAGTGTGTGCCCGTCTGTTGTGTGACTCTGGTAACTAGAGATCCCTCAGACCCTTTTAG
TCAGTGTGGAAAATCTCTAGCAGTGGCGCCCGAACAGGGACTTGAAAGCGAAAGGGAAACCAGAGGAGCT
CTCTCGACGCAGGACTCGGCTTGCTGAAGCGCGCACGGCAAGAGGCGAGGGGCGGCGACTGGTGAGTACG
CCAAAAATTTTGACTAGCGGAGGCTAGAAGGAGAGAGATGGGTGCGAGAGCGTCAGTATTAAGCGGGGGA
GAATTAGATCGCGATGGGAAAAAATTCGGTTAAGGCCAGGGGGAAAGAAAAAATATAAATTAAAACATAT
AGTATGGGCAAGCAGGGAGCTAGAACGATTCGCAGTTAATCCTGGCCTGTTAGAAACATCAGAAGGCTGT
AGACAAATACTGGGACAGCTACAACCATCCCTTCAGACAGGATCAGAAGAACTTAGATCATTATATAATA
CAGTAGCAACCCTCTATTGTGTGCATCAAAGGATAGAGATAAAAGACACCAAGGAAGCTTTAGACAAGAT
AGAGGAAGAGCAAAACAAAAGTAAGACCACCGCACAGCAAGCGGCCGCTGATCTTCAGACCTGGAGGAGG
AGATATGAGGGACAATTGGAGAAGTGAATTATATAAATATAAAGTAGTAAAAATTGAACCATTAGGAGTA
GCACCCACCAAGGCAAAGAGAAGAGTGGTGCAGAGAGAAAAAAGAGCAGTGGGAATAGGAGCTTTGTTCC
TTGGGTTCTTGGGAGCAGCAGGAAGCACTATGGGCGCAGCGTCAATGACGCTGACGGTACAGGCCAGACA
ATTATTGTCTGGTATAGTGCAGCAGCAGAACAATTTGCTGAGGGCTATTGAGGCGCAACAGCATCTGTTG
CAACTCACAGTCTGGGGCATCAAGCAGCTCCAGGCAAGAATCCTGGCTGTGGAAAGATACCTAAAGGATC
AACAGCTCCTGGGGATTTGGGGTTGCTCTGGAAAACTCATTTGCACCACTGCTGTGCCTTGGAATGCTAG
TTGGAGTAATAAATCTCTGGAACAGATTTGGAATCACACGACCTGGATGGAGTGGGACAGAGAAATTAAC
AATTACACAAGCTTAATACACTCCTTAATTGAAGAATCGCAAAACCAGCAAGAAAAGAATGAACAAGAAT
TATTGGAATTAGATAAATGGGCAAGTTTGTGGAATTGGTTTAACATAACAAATTGGCTGTGGTATATAAA
ATTATTCATAATGATAGTAGGAGGCTTGGTAGGTTTAAGAATAGTTTTTGCTGTACTTTCTATAGTGAAT
AGAGTTAGGCAGGGATATTCACCATTATCGTTTCAGACCCACCTCCCAACCCCGAGGGGACCCATGCATT
GCATCTCAATTAGTCAGCAACCAGGTGTGGAAAGTCCCCAGGCTCCCCAGCAGGCAGAAGTATGCAAAGC
ATGCGTCTCAATTAGTCAGCAACCATAGTCCCGCCCCTAACTCCGCCCATCCCGCCCCTAACTCCGCCCA
GTTCCGCCCATTCTCCGCCCCATGGCTGACTAATTTTTTTTATTTATGCAGAGGCCGAGGCCGCCTCGGC
CTCTGAGCTATTCCAGAAGTAGTGAGGAGGCTTTTTTGGAGGCCTAGGCTTTTGCAAAAAGCTTTCTAGA
GGTACCACCGGAGCTTACCATGACCGAGTACAAGCCCACGGTGCGCCTCGCCACCCGCGACGACGTCCCC
AGGGCCGTACGCACCCTCGCCGCCGCGTTCGCCGACTACCCCGCCACGCGCCACACCGTCGATCCGGACC
GCCACATCGAGCGGGTCACCGAGCTGCAAGAACTCTTCCTCACGCGCGTCGGGCTCGACATCGGCAAGGT
GTGGGTCGCGGACGACGGCGCCGCCGTGGCGGTCTGGACCACGCCGGAGAGCGTCGAAGCGGGGGCGGTG
TTCGCCGAGATCGGCCCGCGCATGGCCGAGTTGAGCGGTTCCCGGCTGGCCGCGCAGCAACAGATGGAAG
GCCTCCTGGCGCCGCACCGGCCCAAGGAGCCCGCGTGGTTCCTGGCCACCGTCGGCGTCTCGCCCGACCA
CCAGGGCAAGGGTCTGGGCAGCGCCGTCGTGCTCCCCGGAGTGGAGGCGGCCGAGCGCGCCGGGGTGCCC
GCCTTCCTGGAGACCTCCGCGCCCCGCAACCTCCCCTTCTACGAGCGGCTCGGCTTCACCGTCACCGCCG
ACGTCGAGGTGCCCGAAGGACCGCGCACCTGGTGCATGACCCGCAAGCCCGGTGCCAGTTAACGAATTCT
AGATCTTGAGACAAATGGCAGTATTCATCCACAATTTTAAAAGAAAAGGGGGGATTGGGGGGTACAGTGC
AGGGGAAAGAATAGTAGACATAATAGCAACAGACATACAAACTAAAGAATTACAAAAACAAATTACAAAA
ATTCAAAATTTTCGGGTTTAT
